Addgene plasmid #83224: pND-Ub20-deltaE1
Purpose: Expresses the nDHFR-link1-His6-Ub and UBC4 Sc in E.coli
Depositing lab: Gali Prag. Depositing organization: Tel Aviv University. Publication: A bacterial genetic selection system for ubiquitylation cascade discovery. Levin-Kravets O, Tanner N, Shohat N, Attali I, Keren-Kaplan T, Shusterman A, Artzi S, Varvak A, Reshef Y, Shi X, Zucker O, Baram T, Katina C, Pilzer I, Ben-Aroya S, Prag G. Nat Methods. 2016 Nov;13(11):945-952. doi: 10.1038/nmeth.4003. Epub 2016 Oct 3. PubMed 27694912.
Backbone
  Vector backbone: pZE21
  Backbone size w/o insert (bp): 2219
  Total vector size (bp): 4006
  Modifications to backbone: The pND-Ub vector is based on a modified pZE21 vector, contacting the pLtetO-1. cDNAs were amplified by polymerase chain reaction (PCR), digested and sub-cloned into the vectors. The mouse cDNA of the nDHFR fragment (residues 1-108) was PCR-amplified and sub-cloned between the KpnI and PacI sites (the PacI site was inserted into the vector by PCR) into the pZE21 vector. Then a flexible linker (Figure 4) was constructed a using two-step PCR method and digested with PacI and NotI (the NotI site was inserted into the vector by PCR) and cloned into the vector downstream to the pLtetO1-nDHFR. Ubiquitylation apparatus cassettes containing a His6-Ub-E2-E1 were PCR-amplified from pGEN plasmids expressing different E2s or Ub mutants (Keren-Kaplan et al, 2011) and sub-cloned as fusion to the C-terminus of the nDHFR-linker1 into the NotI and AvrII endonuclease recognition sites.
  Vector type: Bacterial Expression
Growth in bacteria
  Bacterial resistance: Kanamycin, 50 μg/mL
  Growth temperature: 37°C
  Growth strain: DH5alpha
  Copy number: High Copy
Gene/Insert
  Gene/Insert name: ubiquitin ubq (alt names: Uba1; UbQ)
  Species: H. sapiens (human)
  Insert size (bp): 231
  Tag / fusion protein: nDHFR-link1-His6-Ub
Terms and licenses: Academic/Nonprofit Terms; Industry Terms: Not Available to Industry
How to cite: pND-Ub20-deltaE1 was a gift from Gali Prag (Addgene plasmid # 83224)
