[The description below was written by a language model from this plasmid's Addgene catalogue record and pLannotate feature annotations shown in this document.]
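Description:
pND-Ub20-deltaE1 is a bacterial expression plasmid built on a modified pZE21 backbone for use in E. coli. It replicates from a high-copy ColE1/pUC-type origin and is selected with kanamycin through the Tn5-derived neo (nptII) gene, which is followed by a lambda t0 terminator; a short remnant of the Tn5 transposase coding region sits next to the marker. The catalogue lists a total size of 4006 bp, whereas the deposited full sequence used for annotation is 3362 nt. The shorter length fits the removal of the E1 gene implied by the name, though the record does not explain the difference.

Expression is driven by the PLtetO-1 promoter, a phage lambda PL derivative carrying tet operator sites. It directs synthesis of a fusion protein consisting of the N-terminal fragment of mouse dihydrofolate reductase (nDHFR, residues 1–108), a flexible linker, a His tag, an annotated TEV protease site and human ubiquitin. Immediately downstream lies the coding sequence for the Saccharomyces cerevisiae E2 ubiquitin-conjugating enzyme UBC4. The parental pND-Ub design carries a His6-Ub-E2-E1 cassette. No E1 is annotated here, and the listed alternative name Uba1 has no matching feature in the table.

The construct belongs to a bacterial genetic selection system for discovering ubiquitylation cascades, based on a split-DHFR reporter. In such a scheme, the nDHFR-tagged ubiquitin would presumably be paired with a partner carrying the complementary DHFR fragment, although that partner is not described in the record. Lacking E1, this version most plausibly serves as a negative control showing that selection depends on an intact cascade, but the record does not state this role explicitly.
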