Features (pLannotate 1.2.2; 10 found; start..end, strand, type, name):
     12..106     -  terminator     lambda t0 terminator: transcription terminator from phage lambda
    140..931     -  CDS            neo: KKA2_KLEPN - Also known as kan, nptII. Experimental evidence at protein level: Swiss-Prot protein existence level 1. Resistance to kanamycin, neomycin, paromomycin, ribostamycin, butirosin and gentamicin B. From Klebsiella pneumoniae.
    963..1082    -  CDS            tnpA (fragment): TN5P_ECOLX - Also known as tnp. Experimental evidence at protein level: Swiss-Prot protein existence level 1. Mediates transposition of transposon Tn5 by a 'cut and paste' mechanism. First, the monomeric transposase binds the 19 bp inverted DNA repeats flanking the transposon. Then, dimerization of the DNA- bound transposase creates a synaptic DNA complex. After nicking of the first DNA strand, excision of the transposon proceeds through a series of intermediates. The transposase then mediates the insertion of the transposon at a new site by strand transfer. The activity of the wild- type tran
   1149..1222    +  promoter       PLtetO-1 promoter: modified phage lambda PL promoter with tet operator sites (Lutz and Bujard, 1997)
   1250..1570    +  CDS            DHFR (fragment): mouse dihydrofolate reductase; Mus musculus Dhfr
   1686..1705    +  CDS            8xHis (fragment): 8xHis affinity tag
   1727..1747    +  CDS            TEV site: tobacco etch virus (TEV) protease recognition and cleavage site
   1760..1987    +  CDS            UBIQ_CERCA: Experimental evidence at protein level: Swiss-Prot protein existence level 1. Ubiquitin exists either covalently attached to another protein, or free (unanchored). When covalently bound, it is conjugated to target proteins via an isopeptide bond either as a monomer (monoubiquitin), a polymer linked via different Lys residues of the ubiquitin (polyubiquitin chains) or a linear polymer linked via the initiator Met of the ubiquitin (linear polyubiquitin chains). Polyubiquitin chains, when attached to a target protein, have different functions depending on the Lys residue of the ubiquitin that is
   2011..2454    +  CDS            UBC4: UBC4_YEAST - Experimental evidence at protein level: Swiss-Prot protein existence level 1. Catalyzes the covalent attachment of ubiquitin to other proteins. Mediates the selective degradation of short-lived and abnormal proteins. Mediates ubiquitination of PEX5. From Saccharomyces cerevisiae (strain ATCC 204508 / S288c) (Baker's yeast).
   2698..3286    -  rep_origin     ori: high-copy-number ColE1/pMB1/pBR322/pUC origin of replication
>Addgene plasmid #83224 | pND-Ub20-deltaE1 | depositor full sequence | sequence record 163949 | pND-Ub20-deltaE1 sequence 3362 bps
CTAGTGCTTGGATTCTCACCAATAAAAAACGCCCGGCGGCAACCGAGCGTTCTGAACAAATCCAGATGGA
GTTCTGAGGTCATTACTGGATCTATCAACAGGAGTCCAAGCGAGCTCTCGAACCCCAGAGTCCCGCTCAG
AAGAACTCGTCAAGAAGGCGATAGAAGGCGATGCGCTGCGAATCGGGAGCGGCGATACCGTAAAGCACGA
GGAAGCGGTCAGCCCATTCGCCGCCAAGCTCTTCAGCAATATCACGGGTAGCCAACGCTATGTCCTGATA
GCGGTCCGCCACACCCAGCCGGCCACAGTCGATGAATCCAGAAAAGCGGCCATTTTCCACCATGATATTC
GGCAAGCAGGCATCGCCATGGGTCACGACGAGATCCTCGCCGTCGGGCATGCGCGCCTTGAGCCTGGCGA
ACAGTTCGGCTGGCGCGAGCCCCTGATGCTCTTCGTCCAGATCATCCTGATCGACAAGACCGGCTTCCAT
CCGAGTACGTGCTCGCTCGATGCGATGTTTCGCTTGGTGGTCGAATGGGCAGGTAGCCGGATCAAGCGTA
TGCAGCCGCCGCATTGCATCAGCCATGATGGATACTTTCTCGGCAGGAGCAAGGTGAGATGACAGGAGAT
CCTGCCCCGGCACTTCGCCCAATAGCAGCCAGTCCCTTCCCGCTTCAGTGACAACGTCGAGCACAGCTGC
GCAAGGAACGCCCGTCGTGGCCAGCCACGATAGCCGCGCTGCCTCGTCCTGCAGTTCATTCAGGGCACCG
GACAGGTCGGTCTTGACAAAAAGAACCGGGCGCCCCTGCGCTGACAGCCGGAACACGGCGGCATCAGAGC
AGCCGATTGTCTGTTGTGCCCAGTCATAGCCGAATAGCCTCTCCACCCAAGCGGCCGGAGAACCTGCGTG
CAATCCATCTTGTTCAATCATGCGAAACGATCCTCATCCTGTCTCTTGATCAGATCTTGATCCCCTGCGC
CATCAGATCCTTGGCGGCAAGAAAGCCATCCAGTTTACTTTGCAGGGCTTCCCAACCTTACCAGAGGGCG
CCCCAGCTGGCAATTCCGACGTCTAAGAAACCATTATTATCATGACATTAACCTATAAAAATAGGCGTAT
CACGAGGCCCTTTCGTCTTCACCTCGAGTCCCTATCAGTGATAGAGATTGACATCCCTATCAGTGATAGA
GATACTGAGCACATCAGCAGGACGCACTGACCGAATTCATTAAAGAGGAGAAAGGTACCATGGTTCGACC
ATTGAACTGCATCGTCGCCGTGTCCCAAAATATGGGGATTGGCAAGAACGGAGACCTACCCTGGCCTCCG
CTCAGGAACGAGTTCAAGTACTTCCAAAGAATGACCACAACCTCTTCAGTGGAAGGTAAACAGAATCTGG
TGATTATGGGTAGGAAAACCTGGTTCTCCATTCCTGAGAAGAATCGACCTTTAAAGGACAGAATTAATAT
AGTTCTCAGTAGAGAACTCAAAGAACCACCACGAGGAGCTCATTTTCTTGCCAAAAGTTTGGATGATGCC
TTAAGACTTATTGAACAACCGGAATTGGCATTAATTAAGGCGGCTCAGCGGGCTCGGGAAGCGGAGCGGG
ATCTGGCAGCGGCGGTAGCGCAGGCAGCAGCGGGTCAAGCGGTGCCTCGAGCGGCGCGGCCGCAAATGTC
GTACTACCATCACCATCACCATCACGATTACGATATCCCAACGACCGAAAACCTGTATTTTCAGGGCGCC
ATGGGATCCATGCAGATCTTCGTGAAGACTCTGACTGGTAAGACCATCACCCTCGAGGTGGAGCCCAGTG
ACACCATCGAGAATGTCAAGGCAAAGATCCAAGATAAGGAAGGCATTCCTCCTGATCAGCAGAGGTTGAT
CTTTGCCGGAAAACAGCTGGAAGATGGTCGTACCCTGTCTGACTACAACATCCAGAAAGAGTCCACCTTG
CACCTGGTACTCCGTCTCAGAGGTGGGTGAGAATTCTAAGGAAATCCATTATGTCTTCTTCTAAACGTAT
TGCTAAAGAACTAAGTGATCTAGAAAGAGATCCACCTACTTCATGTTCAGCCGGTCCAGTCGGCGATGAT
CTATATCACTGGCAAGCATCCATCATGGGACCTGCCGATTCCCCATATGCCGGCGGTGTTTTCTTCTTGT
CTATCCATTTCCCAACCGACTACCCATTCAAGCCACCAAAGATCTCCTTCACAACCAAGATATATCATCC
AAATATCAATGCCAATGGTAACATCTGTCTGGACATCCTAAAGGATCAATGGTCTCCAGCTCTAACTCTA
TCGAAGGTCCTATTATCCATCTGTTCTTTGTTAACAGACGCTAATCCTGACGATCCTTTAGTACCAGAAA
TCGCTCATATCTACAAGACTGACAGACCCAAGTACGAAGCTACAGCCAGAGAATGGACAAAGAAATACGC
TGTATAAGGCGCGCCACAATTCCGACAGGAAACAGCTATGCTTCCCCGGAAGCGGGAGATCGTCGCCGGC
CCACTTGTGTCGGTCTACTTCCGCTGACCTAGGCGTTCGGCTGCGGCGAGCGGTATCAGCTCACTCAAAG
GCGGTAATACGGTTATCCACAGAATCAGGGGATAACGCAGGAAAGAACATGTGAGCAAAAGGCCAGCAAA
AGGCCAGGAACCGTAAAAAGGCCGCGTTGCTGGCGTTTTTCCATAGGCTCCGCCCCCCTGACGAGCATCA
CAAAAATCGACGCTCAAGTCAGAGGTGGCGAAACCCGACAGGACTATAAAGATACCAGGCGTTTCCCCCT
GGAAGCTCCCTCGTGCGCTCTCCTGTTCCGACCCTGCCGCTTACCGGATACCTGTCCGCCTTTCTCCCTT
CGGGAAGCGTGGCGCTTTCTCAATGCTCACGCTGTAGGTATCTCAGTTCGGTGTAGGTCGTTCGCTCCAA
GCTGGGCTGTGTGCACGAACCCCCCGTTCAGCCCGACCGCTGCGCCTTATCCGGTAACTATCGTCTTGAG
TCCAACCCGGTAAGACACGACTTATCGCCACTGGCAGCAGCCACTGGTAACAGGATTAGCAGAGCGAGGT
ATGTAGGCGGTGCTACAGAGTTCTTGAAGTGGTGGCCTAACTACGGCTACACTAGAAGGACAGTATTTGG
TATCTGCGCTCTGCTGAAGCCAGTTACCTTCGGAAAAAGAGTTGGTAGCTCTTGATCCGGCAAACAAACC
ACCGCTGGTAGCGGTGGTTTTTTTGTTTGCAAGCAGCAGATTACGCGCAGAAAAAAAGGATCTCAAGAAG
ATCCTTTGATCTTTTCTACGGGGTCTGACGCTCAGTGGAACGAAAACTCACGTTAAGGGATTTTGGTCAT
GA
