>Addgene plasmid #83224 | pND-Ub20-deltaE1 | addgene partial sequence | sequence record 163945 | pBRforEco 5'-AATAGGCGTATCACGAGGC-3'
ATAGAGATTGACATCCCTATCAGTGATAGAGATACTGAGCACATCAGCAGGACGCACTGACCGAATTCAT
TAAAGAGGAGAAAGGTACCATGGTTCGACCATTGAACTGCATCGTCGCCGTGTCCCAAAATATGGGGATT
GGCAAGAACGGAGACCTACCCTGGCCTCCGCTCAGGAACGAGTTCAAGTACTTCCAAAGAATGACCACAA
CCTCTTCAGTGGAAGGTAAACAGAATCTGGTGATTATGGGTAGGAAAACCTGGTTCTCCATTCCTGAGAA
GAATCGACCTTTAAAGGACAGAATTAATATAGTTCTCAGTAGAGAACTCAAAGAACCACCACGAGGAGCT
CATTTTCTTGCCAAAAGTTTGGATGATGCCTTAAGACTTATTGAACAACCGGAATTGGCATTAATTAAGG
CGGCTCAGCGGGCTCGGGAAGCGGAGCGGGATCTGGCAGCGGCGGTAGCGCAGGCAGCAGCGGGTCAAGC
GGTGCCTCGAGCGGCGCGGCCGCAAATGTCGTACTACCATCACCATCACCATCACGATTACGATATCCCA
ACGACCGAAAACCTGTATTTTCAGGGCGCCATGGGATCCATGCAGATCTTCGTGAAGACTCTGACTGGTA
AGACCATCACCCTCGAGGTGGAGCCCAGTGACACCATCGAGAATGTCAAGGCAAAGATCCAAGATAAGGA
AGGCATTCCTCCTGATCAGCAGAGGTTGATCTTTGCCGGAAAACAGCTGGAAGATGGTCGTACCCTGTCT
GACTACAACATCCAGAAAGAGTCCACCTTGCACCTGGTACTCCGTCTCAGAGGTGGGTGAGAATTCTAAG
GAAATCCATTATGTCTTCTTCTAAACGTATTGCTAAAGAACTAAGTGATCTAGAAAGAGATCCACCTACT
TCATGTTCAGCCGGTCCAGTCGGCGATGATCTATATCACTGGCAAGCATCCATCATGGGACCTGCCGATT
CCCCATATGCCGGCGG
