>Addgene plasmid #83224 | pND-Ub20-deltaE1 | addgene partial sequence | sequence record 163946 | ColEterm 5'-agctgataccgctcgccgcagccgaacg-3'
GACCGACACAAGTGGGCCGGCGACGATCTCCCGCTTCCGGGGAAGCATAGCTGTTTCCTGTCGGAATTGT
GGCGCGCCTTATACAGCGTATTTCTTTGTCCATTCTCTGGCTGTAGCTTCGTACTTGGGTCTGTCAGTCT
TGTAGATATGAGCGATTTCTGGTACTAAAGGATCGTCAGGATTAGCGTCTGTTAACAAAGAACAGATGGA
TAATAGGACCTTCGATAGAGTTAGAGCTGGAGACCATTGATCCTTTAGGATGTCCAGACAGATGTTACCA
TTGGCATTGATATTTGGATGATATATCTTGGTTGTGAAGGAGATCTTTGGTGGCTTGAATGGGTAGTCGG
TTGGGAAATGGATAGACAAGAAGAAAACACCGCCGGCATATGGGGAATCGGCAGGTCCCATGATGGATGC
TTGCCAGTGATATAGATCATCGCCGACTGGACCGGCTGAACATGAAGTAGGTGGATCTCTTTCTAGATCA
CTTAGTTCTTTAGCAATACGTTTAGAAGAAGACATAATGGATTTCCTTAGAATTCTCACCCACCTCTGAG
ACGGAGTACCAGGTGCAAGGTGGACTCTTTCTGGATGTTGTAGTCAGACAGGGTACGACCATCTTCCAGC
TGTTTTCCGGCAAAGATCAACCTCTGCTGATCAGGAGGAATGCCTTCCTTATCTTGGATCTTTGCCTTGA
CATTCTCGATGGTGTCACTGGGCTCCACCTCGAGGGTGATGGTCTTACCAGTCAGAGTCTTCACGAAGAT
CTGCATGGATCCCATGGCGCCCTGAAAATACAGGTTTTCGGTCGTTGGGATATCGTAATCGTGATGGTGA
TGGTGATGGTAGTACGACATT
